Addgene plasmid #108217: pUCdeltaSS-ERE
Purpose: Yeast reporter gene with estrogen response element (ERE) upstream of CYC1 promoter driving lacZ expression
Depositing lab: Didier Picard & Keith Yamamoto. Depositing organization: University of California, San Francisco (UCSF). Publication: Reduced levels of hsp90 compromise steroid receptor action in vivo. Picard D, Khursheed B, Garabedian MJ, Fortin MG, Lindquist S, Yamamoto KR. Nature 1990 Nov 8;348(6297):166-8. 10.1038/348166a0 PubMed 2234079.
Backbone
  Vector backbone: pUC18
  Vector type: Yeast Expression
  Selectable markers: URA3
Growth in bacteria
  Bacterial resistance: Ampicillin, 100 μg/mL
  Growth temperature: 37°C
  Growth strain: DH5alpha
  Copy number: High Copy
Gene/Insert
  Gene/Insert name: ERE-CYC1-lacZ
  Promoter: CYC1
  Cloning method: Restriction Enzyme; 5′ cloning site unknown (unknown if destroyed); 3′ cloning site unknown (unknown if destroyed)
Terms and licenses: Academic/Nonprofit Terms; Industry Terms: Not Available to Industry
Depositor comments: ERE sequence is 5-tcgagtcaggtcacagtgacctgatcaaag
How to cite: pUCdeltaSS-ERE was a gift from Didier Picard & Keith Yamamoto (Addgene plasmid # 108217 ; http://n2t.net/addgene:108217 ; RRID:Addgene_108217)
