[The description below was written by a language model from this plasmid's Addgene catalogue record and pLannotate feature annotations shown in this document.]
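Description:
pUCdeltaSS-ERE is a yeast reporter plasmid built on a pUC18 backbone and designed to read out estrogen receptor activity in Saccharomyces cerevisiae. It is an E. coli–yeast shuttle vector. In bacteria it replicates at high copy from the pUC-type ColE1/pMB1 origin and is selected through the β-lactamase (AmpR) gene and its native promoter. In yeast it is maintained episomally by the 2μ origin, which is accompanied by a fragment of the 2μ RAF1 gene, and is selected by uracil prototrophy from the URA3 marker with its own promoter. URA3 can also be counterselected with 5-FOA.

The payload is an ERE-CYC1-lacZ cassette: an estrogen response element sits upstream of the yeast CYC1 promoter, which drives E. coli lacZ encoding β-galactosidase. Transcription of lacZ is therefore expected to depend on a ligand-activated estrogen receptor, supplied from a separate source, binding the ERE, so β-galactosidase activity serves as a quantitative measure of receptor function. The automated annotation of the 9,234-nt sequence does not label the ERE or the CYC1 promoter. These presumably lie in the unannotated stretch between URA3 and the reporter, where a short lacI fragment runs directly into the lacZ coding region, most likely a remnant of an older lacZ fusion cassette. The remaining features (lac promoter and operator, CAP site, partial MCS, and small lacI, SV40 promoter and RSF ori fragments) appear to be backbone or cloning remnants rather than functional parts.

According to the associated publication, the plasmid was used to study steroid receptor action in vivo in yeast, specifically how reduced hsp90 levels affect receptor signalling.
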