Features (pLannotate 1.2.2; 16 found; start..end, strand, type, name):
      1..589     -  rep_origin     ori: high-copy-number ColE1/pMB1/pBR322/pUC origin of replication
    760..1620    -  CDS            AmpR: β-lactamase; bla; confers resistance to ampicillin, carbenicillin, and related antibiotics
   1621..1725    -  promoter       AmpR promoter: bla
   2169..3511    +  rep_origin     2μ ori: yeast 2μ plasmid origin of replication
   3665..4102    -  CDS            RAF1 (fragment): RAF_YEAST - Experimental evidence at transcript level: Swiss-Prot protein existence level 2. Antagonizes transcriptional repression of recombinase FLP by REP1-REP2. May play a role in plasmid partitioning. From Saccharomyces cerevisiae (strain ATCC 204508 / S288c) (Baker's yeast).
   4103..4318    +  promoter       URA3 promoter: S. cerevisiae URA3
   4319..5122    +  CDS            URA3: orotidine-5'-phosphate decarboxylase, required for uracil biosynthesis; S. cerevisiae URA3; yeast auxotrophic marker, counterselectable with 5-fluoroorotic acid (5-FOA)
   5534..5650    +  CDS            lacI (fragment): lac repressor; lacI; The lac repressor binds to the lac operator to inhibit transcription in E. coli. This inhibition can be relieved by adding lactose or isopropyl-β-D-thiogalactopyranoside (IPTG).
   5648..8651    +  CDS            lacZ (fragment): β-galactosidase; lacZ
   8736..8799    -  promoter       SV40 promoter (fragment): SV40 early promoter
   8806..8824    -  misc_feature   MCS (fragment): pUC18/19 multiple cloning site
   8857..8873    -  protein_bind   lac operator: The lac repressor binds to the lac operator to inhibit transcription in E. coli. This inhibition can be relieved by adding lactose or isopropyl-β-D-thiogalactopyranoside (IPTG). lac repressor encoded by lacI
   8881..8911    -  promoter       lac promoter: promoter for the E. coli lac operon
   8926..8947    -  protein_bind   CAP binding site: CAP binding activates transcription in the presence of cAMP. E. coli catabolite activator protein
   8960..9052    -  CDS            lacI (fragment): lac repressor; lacI; The lac repressor binds to the lac operator to inhibit transcription in E. coli. This inhibition can be relieved by adding lactose or isopropyl-β-D-thiogalactopyranoside (IPTG).
   9054..9187    -  rep_origin     RSF ori (fragment): Plasmids containing the RSF 1030 origin of replication can be propagated in E. coli cells that contain additional plasmids with compatible origins.
>Addgene plasmid #108217 | pUCdeltaSS-ERE | addgene full sequence | sequence record 262619 | Addgene NGS Result
TTTCCATAGGCTCCGCCCCCCTGACGAGCATCACAAAAATCGACGCTCAAGTCAGAGGTGGCGAAACCCG
ACAGGACTATAAAGATACCAGGCGTTTCCCCCTGGAAGCTCCCTCGTGCGCTCTCCTGTTCCGACCCTGC
CGCTTACCGGATACCTGTCCGCCTTTCTCCCTTCGGGAAGCGTGGCGCTTTCTCATAGCTCACGCTGTAG
GTATCTCAGTTCGGTGTAGGTCGTTCGCTCCAAGCTGGGCTGTGTGCACGAACCCCCCGTTCAGCCCGAC
CGCTGCGCCTTATCCGGTAACTATCGTCTTGAGTCCAACCCGGTAAGACACGACTTATCGCCACTGGCAG
CAGCCACTGGTAACAGGATTAGCAGAGCGAGGTATGTAGGCGGTGCTACAGAGTTCTTGAAGTGGTGGCC
TAACTACGGCTACACTAGAAGAACAGTATTTGGTATCTGCGCTCTGCTGAAGCCAGTTACCTTCGGAAAA
AGAGTTGGTAGCTCTTGATCCGGCAAACAAACCACCGCTGGTAGCGGTGGTTTTTTTGTTTGCAAGCAGC
AGATTACGCGCAGAAAAAAAGGATCTCAAGAAGATCCTTTGATCTTTTCTACGGGGTCTGACGCTCAGTG
GAACGAAAACTCACGTTAAGGGATTTTGGTCATGAGATTATCAAAAAGGATCTTCACCTAGATCCTTTTA
AATTAAAAATGAAGTTTTAAATCAATCTAAAGTATATATGAGTAAACTTGGTCTGACAGTTACCAATGCT
TAATCAGTGAGGCACCTATCTCAGCGATCTGTCTATTTCGTTCATCCATAGTTGCCTGACTCCCCGTCGT
GTAGATAACTACGATACGGGAGGGCTTACCATCTGGCCCCAGTGCTGCAATGATACCGCGAGACCCACGC
TCACCGGCTCCAGATTTATCAGCAATAAACCAGCCAGCCGGAAGGGCCGAGCGCAGAAGTGGTCCTGCAA
CTTTATCCGCCTCCATCCAGTCTATTAATTGTTGCCGGGAAGCTAGAGTAAGTAGTTCGCCAGTTAATAG
TTTGCGCAACGTTGTTGCCATTGCTACAGGCATCGTGGTGTCACGCTCGTCGTTTGGTATGGCTTCATTC
AGCTCCGGTTCCCAACGATCAAGGCGAGTTACATGATCCCCCATGTTGTGCAAAAAAGCGGTTAGCTCCT
TCGGTCCTCCGATCGTTGTCAGAAGTAAGTTGGCCGCAGTGTTATCACTCATGGTTATGGCAGCACTGCA
TAATTCTCTTACTGTCATGCCATCCGTAAGATGCTTTTCTGTGACTGGTGAGTACTCAACCAAGTCATTC
TGAGAATAGTGTATGCGGCGACCGAGTTGCTCTTGCCCGGCGTCAACACGGGATAATACCGCGCCACATA
GCAGAACTTTAAAAGTGCTCATCATTGGAAAACGTTCTTCGGGGCGAAAACTCTCAAGGATCTTACCGCT
GTTGAGATCCAGTTCGATGTAACCCACTCGTGCACCCAACTGATCTTCAGCATCTTTTACTTTCACCAGC
GTTTCTGGGTGAGCAAAAACAGGAAGGCAAAATGCCGCAAAAAAGGGAATAAGGGCGACACGGAAATGTT
GAATACTCATACTCTTCCTTTTTCAATATTATTGAAGCATTTATCAGGGTTATTGTCTCATGAGCGGATA
CATATTTGAATGTATTTAGAAAAATAAACAAATAGGGGTTCCGCGCACATTTCCCCGAAAAGTGCCACCT
GACGTCTAAGAAACCATTATTATCATGACATTAACCTATAAAAATAGGCGTATCACGAGGCCCTTTCGTC
TTCAAGAATTCTGAACCAGTCCTAAAACGAGTAAATAGGACCGGCAATTCTTCAAGCAATAAACAGGAAT
ACCAATTATTAAAAGATAACTTAGTCAGATCGTACAATAAAGCTTTGAAGAAAAATGCGCCTTATTCAAT
CTTTGCTATAAAAAATGGCCCAAAATCTCACATTGGAAGACATTTGATGACCTCATTTCTTTCAATGAAG
GGCCTAACGGAGTTGACTAATGTTGTGGGAAATTGGAGCGATAAGCGTGCTTCTGCCGTGGCCAGGACAA
CGTATACTCATCAGATAACAGCAATACCTGATCACTACTTCGCACTAGTTTCTCGGTACTATGCATATGA
TCCAATATCAAAGGAAATGATAGCATTGAAGGATGAGACTAATCCAATTGAGGAGTGGCAGCATATAGAA
CAGCTAAAGGGTAGTGCTGAAGGAAGCATACGATACCCCGCATGGAATGGGATAATATCACAGGAGGTAC
TAGACTACCTTTCATCCTACATAAATAGACGCATATAAGTACGCATTTAAGCATAAACACGCACTATGCC
GTTCTTCTCATGTATATATATATACAGGCAACACGCAGATATAGGTGCGACGTGAACAGTGAGCTGTATG
TGCGCAGCTCGCGTTGCATTTTCGGAAGCGCTCGTTTTCGGAAACGCTTTGAAGTTCCTATTCCGAAGTT
CCTATTCTCTAGAAAGTATAGGAACTTCAGAGCGCTTTTGAAAACCAAAAGCGCTCTGAAGACGCACTTT
CAAAAAACCAAAAACGCACCGGACTGTAACGAGCTACTAAAATATTGCGAATACCGCTTCCACAAACATT
GCTCAAAAGTATCTCTTTGCTATATATCTCTGTGCTATATCCCTATATAACCTACCCATCCACCTTTCGC
TCCTTGAACTTGCATCTAAACTCGACCTCTACATTTTTTATGTTTATCTCTAGTATTACTCTTTAGACAA
AAAAATTGTAGTAAGAACTATTCATAGAGTGAATCGAAAACAATACGAAAATGTAAACATTTCCTATACG
TAGTATATAGAGACAAAATAGAAGAAACCGTTCATAATTTTCTGACCAATGAAGAATCATCAACGCTATC
ACTTTCTGTTCACAAAGTATGCGCAATCCACATCGGTATAGAATATAATCGGGGATGCCTTTATCTTGAA
AAAATGCACCCGCAGCTTCGCTAGTAATCAGTAAACGCGGGAAGTGGAGTCAGGCTTTTTTTATGGAAGA
GAAAATAGACACCAAAGTAGCCTTCTTCTAACCTTAACGGACCTACAGTGCAAAAAGTTATCAAGAGACT
GCATTATAGAGCGCACAAAGGAGAAAAAAAGTAATCTAAGATGCTTTGTTAGAAAAATAGCGCTCTCGGG
ATGCATTTTTGTAGAACAAAAAAGAAGTATAGATTCTTTGTTGGTAAAATAGCGCTCTCGCGTTGCATTT
CTGTTCTGTAAAAATGCAGCTCAGATTCTTTGTTTGAAAAATTAGCGCTCTCGCGTTGCATTTTTGTTTT
ACAAAAATGAAGCACAGATTCTTCGTTGGTAAAATAGCGCTTTCGCGTTGCATTTCTGTTCTGTAAAAAT
GCAGCTCAGATTCTTTGTTTGAAAAATTAGCGCTCTCGCGTTGCATTTTTGTTCTACAAAATGAAGCACA
GATGCTTCGTTAACAAAGATATGCTATTGAAGTGCAAGATGGAAACGCAGAAAATGAACCGGGGATGCGA
CGTGCAAGATTACCTATGCAATAGATGCAATAGTTTCTCCAGGAACCGAAATACATACATTGTCTTCCGT
AAAGCGCTAGACTATATATTATTATACAGGTTCAAATATACTATCTGTTTCAGGGAAAACTCCCAGGTTC
GGATGTTCAAAATTCAATGATGGGTAACAAGTACGATCGTAAATCTGTAAAACAGTTTGTCGGATATTAG
GCTGTATCTCCTCAAAGCGTATTCGAATATCATTGAGAAGCTGCAGCGTCACATCGGATAATAATGATGG
CAGCCATTGTAGAAGTGCCTTTTGCATTTCTAGTCTCTTTCTCGGTCTAGCTAGTTTTACTACATCGCGA
AGATAGAATCTTAGATCACACTGCCTTTGCTGAGCTGGATCAATAGAGTAACAAAAGAGTGGTAAGGCCT
CGTTAAAGGACAAGGACCTGAGCGGAAGTGTATCGTACAGTAGACGGAGTATACTAGTATAGTCTATAGT
CCGTGGAATTCTCATGTTTGACAGCTTATCATCGATAAGCTTTTCAATTCATCATTTTTTTTTTATTCTT
TTTTTTGATTTCGGTTTCCTTGAAATTTTTTTGATTCGGTAATCTCCGAACAGAAGGAAGAACGAAGGAA
GGAGCACAGACTTAGATTGGTATATATACGCATATGTAGTGTTGAAGAAACATGAAATTGCCCAGTATTC
TTAACCCAACTGCACAGAACAAAAACCTGCAGGAAACGAAGATAAATCATGTCGAAAGCTACATATAAGG
AACGTGCTGCTACTCATCCTAGTCCTGTTGCTGCCAAGCTATTTAATATCATGCACGAAAAGCAAACAAA
CTTGTGTGCTTCATTGGATGTTCGTACCACCAAGGAATTACTGGAGTTAGTTGAAGCATTAGGTCCCAAA
ATTTGTTTACTAAAAACACATGTGGATATCTTGACTGATTTTTCCATGGAGGGCACAGTTAAGCCGCTAA
AGGCATTATCCGCCAAGTACAATTTTTTACTCTTCGAAGACAGAAAATTTGCTGACATTGGTAATACAGT
CAAATTGCAGTACTCTGCGGGTGTATACAGAATAGCAGAATGGGCAGACATTACGAATGCACACGGTGTG
GTGGGCCCAGGTATTGTTAGCGGTTTGAAGCAGGCGGCAGAAGAAGTAACAAAGGAACCTAGAGGCCTTT
TGATGTTAGCAGAATTGTCATGCAAGGGCTCCCTATCTACTGGAGAATATACTAAGGGTACTGTTGACAT
TGCGAAGAGCGACAAAGATTTTGTTATCGGCTTTATTGCTCAAAGAGACATGGGTGGAAGAGATGAAGGT
TACGATTGGTTGATTATGACACCCGGTGTGGGTTTAGATGACAAGGGAGACGCATTGGGTCAACAGTATA
GAACCGTGGATGATGTGGTCTCTACAGGATCTGACATTATTATTGTTGGAAGAGGACTATTTGCAAAGGG
AAGGGATGCTAAGGTAGAGGGTGAACGTTACAGAAAAGCAGGCTGGGAAGCATATTTGAGAAGATGCGGC
CAGCAAAACTAAAAAACTGTATTATAAGTAAATGCATGTATACTAAACTCACAAATTAGAGCTTCAATTT
AATTATATCAGTTATTACCCTCGACCTCGACTTTGATCAGGTCACTGTGACCTGACTCGAGTCAGGTCAC
AGTGACCTGATCAAAGTCGAGCAGATCCGCCAGGCGTGTATATAGCGTGGATGGCCAGGCAACTTTAGTG
CTGACACATACAGGCATATATATATGTGTGCGACGACACATGATCATATGGCATGCATGTGCTCTGTATG
TATATAAAACTCTTGTTTTCTTCTTTTCTCTAAATATTCTTTCCTTATACATTAGGTCCTTTGTAGCATA
AATTACTATACTTCTATAGACACGCAAACACAAATACACACACTAAATTAATAATGACCGGATCCGGAGC
TTGGCTGTTGCCCGTCTCACTGGTGAAAAGAAAAACCACCCTGGCGCCCAATACGCAAACCGCCTCTCCC
CGCGCGTTGGCCGATTCATTAATGCAGCTGGCACGACAGGTTTCCCGACTTAATCGCCTTGCAGCACATC
CCCCTTTCGCCAGCTGGCGTAATAGCGAAGAGGCCCGCACCGATCGCCCTTCCCAACAGTTGCGCAGCCT
GAATGGCGAATGGCGCTTTGCCTGGTTTCCGGCACCAGAAGCGGTGCCGGAAAGCTGGCTGGAGTGCGAT
CTTCCTGAGGCCGATACTGTCGTCGTCCCCTCAAACTGGCAGATGCACGGTTACGATGCGCCCATCTACA
CCAACGTGACCTATCCCATTACGGTCAATCCGCCGTTTGTTCCCACGGAGAATCCGACGGGTTGTTACTC
GCTCACATTTAATGTTGATGAAAGCTGGCTACAGGAAGGCCAGACGCGAATTATTTTTGATGGCGTTAAC
TCGGCGTTTCATCTGTGGTGCAACGGGCGCTGGGTCGGTTACGGCCAGGACAGTCGTTTGCCGTCTGAAT
TTGACCTGAGCGCATTTTTACGCGCCGGAGAAAACCGCCTCGCGGTGATGGTGCTGCGCTGGAGTGACGG
CAGTTATCTGGAAGATCAGGATATGTGGCGGATGAGCGGCATTTTCCGTGACGTCTCGTTGCTGCATAAA
CCGACTACACAAATCAGCGATTTCCATGTTGCCACTCGCTTTAATGATGATTTCAGCCGCGCTGTACTGG
AGGCTGAAGTTCAGATGTGCGGCGAGTTGCGTGACTACCTACGGGTAACAGTTTCTTTATGGCAGGGTGA
AACGCAGGTCGCCAGCGGCACCGCGCCTTTCGGCGGTGAAATTATCGATGAGCGTGGTGGTTATGCCGAT
CGCGTCACACTACGTCTGAACGTCGAAAACCCGAAACTGTGGAGCGCCGAAATCCCGAATCTCTATCGTG
CGGTGGTTGAACTGCACACCGCCGACGGCACGCTGATTGAAGCAGAAGCCTGCGATGTCGGTTTCCGCGA
GGTGCGGATTGAAAATGGTCTGCTGCTGCTGAACGGCAAGCCGTTGCTGATTCGAGGCGTTAACCGTCAC
GAGCATCATCCTCTGCATGGTCAGGTCATGGATGAGCAGACGATGGTGCAGGATATCCTGCTGATGAAGC
AGAACAACTTTAACGCCGTGCGCTGTTCGCATTATCCGAACCATCCGCTGTGGTACACGCTGTGCGACCG
CTACGGCCTGTATGTGGTGGATGAAGCCAATATTGAAACCCACGGCATGGTGCCAATGAATCGTCTGACC
GATGATCCGCGCTGGCTACCGGCGATGAGCGAACGCGTAACGCGAATGGTGCAGCGCGATCGTAATCACC
CGAGTGTGATCATCTGGTCGCTGGGGAATGAATCAGGCCACGGCGCTAATCACGACGCGCTGTATCGCTG
GATCAAATCTGTCGATCCTTCCCGCCCGGTGCAGTATGAAGGCGGCGGAGCCGACACCACGGCCACCGAT
ATTATTTGCCCGATGTACGCGCGCGTGGATGAAGACCAGCCCTTCCCGGCTGTGCCGAAATGGTCCATCA
AAAAATGGCTTTCGCTACCTGGAGAGACGCGCCCGCTGATCCTTTGCGAATACGCCCACGCGATGGGTAA
CAGTCTTGGCGGTTTCGCTAAATACTGGCAGGCGTTTCGTCAGTATCCCCGTTTACAGGGCGGCTTCGTC
TGGGACTGGGTGGATCAGTCGCTGATTAAATATGATGAAAACGGCAACCCGTGGTCGGCTTACGGCGGTG
ATTTTGGCGATACGCCGAACGATCGCCAGTTCTGTATGAACGGTCTGGTCTTTGCCGACCGCACGCCGCA
TCCAGCGCTGACGGAAGCAAAACACCAGCAGCAGTTTTTCCAGTTCCGTTTATCCGGGCAAACCATCGAA
GTGACCAGCGAATACCTGTTCCGTCATAGCGATAACGAGCTCCTGCACTGGATGGTGGCGCTGGATGGTA
AGCCGCTGGCAAGCGGTGAAGTGCCTCTGGATGTCGCTCCACAAGGTAAACAGTTGATTGAACTGCCTGA
ACTACCGCAGCCGGAGAGCGCCGGGCAACTCTGGCTCACAGTACGCGTAGTGCAACCGAACGCGACCGCA
TGGTCAGAAGCCGGGCACATCAGCGCCTGGCAGCAGTGGCGTCTGGCGGAAAACCTCAGTGTGACGCTCC
CCGCCGCGTCCCACGCCATCCCGCATCTGACCACCAGCGAAATGGATTTTTGCATCGAGCTGGGTAATAA
GCGTTGGCAATTTAACCGCCAGTCAGGCTTTCTTTCACAGATGTGGATTGGCGATAAAAAACAACTGCTG
ACGCCGCTGCGCGATCAGTTCACCCGTGCACCGCTGGATAACGACATTGGCGTAAGTGAAGCGACCCGCA
TTGACCCTAACGCCTGGGTCGAACGCTGGAAGGCGGCGGGCCATTACCAGGCCGAAGCAGCGTTGTTGCA
GTGCACGGCAGATACACTTGCTGATGCGGTGCTGATTACGACCGCTCACGCGTGGCAGCATCAGGGGAAA
ACCTTATTTATCAGCCGGAAAACCTACCGGATTGATGGTAGTGGTCAAATGGCGATTACCGTTGATGTTG
AAGTGGCGAGCGATACACCGCATCCGGCGCGGATTGGCCTGAACTGCCAGCTGGCGCAGGTAGCAGAGCG
GGTAAACTGGCTCGGATTAGGGCCGCAAGAAAACTATCCCGACCGCCTTACTGCCGCCTGTTTTGACCGC
TGGGATCTGCCATTGTCAGACATGTATACCCCGTACGTCTTCCCGAGCGAAAACGGTCTGCGCTGCGGGA
CGCGCGAATTGAATTATGGCCCACACCAGTGGCGCGGCGACTTCCAGTTCAACATCAGCCGCTACAGTCA
ACAGCAACTGATGGAAACCAGCCATCGCCATCTGCTGCACGCGGAAGAAGGCACATGGCTGAATATCGAC
GGTTTCCATATGGGGATTGGTGGCGACGACTCCTGGAGCCCGTCAGTATCGGCGGAATTCCAGCTGAGCG
CCGGTCGCTACCATTACCAGTTGGTCTGGTGTCAAAAATAATAATAACCGGGCAGGCCATGTCTGCCCGT
ATTTCGCGTAAGGAAATCCATTGTACTGCCGGACCACCGACTGTGAGCCACTCCGGCCATGGGGCGGAGA
ATGGGCGGAACTGGGCGGAGTTAGGGGCGGGATGGGCGGAGTTAGGGGCCTCTAGGGGTACCGAGCTCGA
ATTCGTAATCATGTCATAGCTGTTTCCTGTGTGAAATTGTTATCCGCTCACAATTCCACACAACATACGA
GCCGGAAGCATAAAGTGTAAAGCCTGGGGTGCCTAATGAGTGAGCTAACTCACATTAATTGCGTTGCGCT
CACTGCCCGCTTTCCAGTCGGGAAACCTGTCGTGCCAGCTGCATTAATGAATCGGCCAACGCGCGGGGAG
AGGCGGTTTGCGTATTGGGCGCTCTTCCGCTTCCTCGCTCACTGACTCGCTGCGCTCGGTCGTTCGGCTG
CGGCGAGCGGTATCAGCTCACTCAAAGGCGGTAATACGGTTATCCACAGAATCAGGGGATAACGCAGGAA
AGAACATGTGAGCAAAAGGCCAGCAAAAGGCCAGGAACCGTAAAAAGGCCGCGTTGCTGGCGTT
